Addgene plasmid #144059: TFORF2653
Purpose: Lentiviral vector for overexpressing transcription factor ORFs with unique 24-bp barcodes. Barcodes facilitate identification of transcription factors in pooled screens.
Depositing lab: Feng Zhang. Depositing organization: Broad Institute. Publication: A transcription factor atlas of directed differentiation. Joung J, Ma S, Tay T, Geiger-Schuller KR, Kirchgatterer PC, Verdine VK, Guo B, Arias-Garcia MA, Allen WE, Singh A, Kuksenko O, Abudayyeh OO, Gootenberg JS, Fu Z, Macrae RK, Buenrostro JD, Regev A, Zhang F. Cell. 2023 Jan 5;186(1):209-229.e26. doi: 10.1016/j.cell.2022.11.026. PubMed 36608654.
Backbone
  Vector backbone: pLX_TRC317
  Backbone manufacturer: Broad Institute Genetic Perturbation Platform
  Backbone size w/o insert (bp): 8264
  Vector type: Mammalian Expression, Lentiviral
  Selectable markers: Puromycin
Growth in bacteria
  Bacterial resistance: Ampicillin, 100 μg/mL
  Growth temperature: 37°C
  Growth strain: NEB Stable
  Copy number: High Copy
Gene/Insert
  Gene/Insert name: ARNTL2
  Species: H. sapiens (human)
  Insert size (bp): 1970
  Entrez Gene: BMAL2 (a.k.a. ARNTL2, CLIF, MOP9, PASD9, bHLHe6)
  Promoter: EF1a
  Cloning method: Unknown
  Sequencing primers: 5′ GGGTGGAGACTGAAGTTAGGCCAG; 3′ CACATAGCGTAAAAGGAGCAACATAG
Terms and licenses: Academic/Nonprofit Terms; Industry Terms: Not Available to Industry
Depositor comments: NM_001248002,ENST00000311001 . The transcription factor ORF portion of this plasmid was synthesized by Genewiz. Please test multiple small colonies in case of plasmid recombination. To make this collection available in a timely manner, a portion of this collection was not fully sequenced by Addgene. If an Addgene verified full plasmid sequence is not available, please contact us prior to placing an order to request the full sequence.
How to cite: TFORF2653 was a gift from Feng Zhang (Addgene plasmid # 144059 ; http://n2t.net/addgene:144059 ; RRID:Addgene_144059)
