[The description below was written by a language model from this plasmid's Addgene catalogue record and pLannotate feature annotations shown in this document.]
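Description:
TFORF2653 is a third-generation-style, self-inactivating lentiviral expression plasmid built on the pLX_TRC317 backbone from the Broad Institute Genetic Perturbation Platform. It carries the human transcription factor ORF ARNTL2 (also called BMAL2, CLIF or MOP9), a bHLH-PAS activator that is a core component of the circadian clock. In bacteria it is maintained through a high-copy ColE1/pUC-type origin and selected with ampicillin via the β-lactamase gene. An f1 origin and remnants of a lac/T7/T3 cloning region are also present. The depositor notes that the plasmid may recombine, as LTR-containing vectors often do.

The viral genome is transcribed from an RSV promoter fused to a truncated HIV-1 5' LTR. It includes the Ψ packaging signal with a gag fragment, the RRE for Rev-dependent nuclear export, a cPPT/CTS element, WPRE to boost transcript stability and expression, and a ΔU3 3' LTR that inactivates LTR promoter activity after integration. An SV40 polyadenylation signal lies downstream of the 3' LTR. Two cassettes sit within this frame: an SV40 early promoter driving puromycin N-acetyltransferase for selecting transduced mammalian cells, followed by the strong constitutive EF-1α promoter driving the synthesized ARNTL2 ORF.

According to the record, each plasmid in this collection carries a unique 24-bp barcode, which lets the transcription factor be identified in pooled screens. The barcode is not annotated in the feature table, so its position cannot be stated. A short U6 promoter fragment annotated between the ORF and WPRE is probably just residual backbone or primer-site sequence. The construct is intended for lentiviral overexpression of ARNTL2, alone or as part of a pooled library, for example in directed-differentiation screens.
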