Features (pLannotate 1.2.2; 31 found; start..end, strand, type, name):
      5..231     +  promoter       RSV promoter: Rous sarcoma virus enhancer/promoter
    232..412     +  LTR            5' LTR (truncated): truncated 5' long terminal repeat (LTR) from HIV-1
    459..584     +  misc_feature   HIV-1 Ψ: packaging signal of human immunodeficiency virus type 1
    568..931     +  CDS            HIV-1 gag (fragment): gag protein from human immunodeficiency virus 1; gag
   1077..1310    +  misc_feature   RRE: The Rev response element (RRE) of HIV-1 allows for Rev-dependent mRNA export from the nucleus to the cytoplasm.
   1687..1713    +  CDS            Rev (fragment): human immunodeficiency virus 1 (HIV-1) Rev protein; rev; enhances nuclear export of unspliced and incompletely spliced viral mRNAs
   1720..1743    +  promoter       SV40 promoter (fragment): SV40 early promoter
   1744..1815    +  promoter       SV40 promoter (fragment): SV40 enhancer and early promoter
   1839..1974    +  rep_origin     SV40 ori: SV40 origin of replication
   2020..2616    +  CDS            PuroR (fragment): puromycin N-acetyltransferase; pac from Streptomyces; confers resistance to puromycin
   2665..2782    +  misc_feature   cPPT/CTS: central polypurine tract and central termination sequence of HIV-1
   2847..2913    +  CDS            small t antigen (fragment): SV40 (simian virus 40) small t antigen
   2920..4098    +  promoter       EF-1α promoter: strong constitutive promoter for human elongation factor EF-1α
   4115..5980    +  CDS            ARNTL2: BMAL2_HUMAN - Also known as BHLHE6, BMAL2, CLIF, MOP9, PASD9. Experimental evidence at protein level: Swiss-Prot protein existence level 1. Transcriptional activator which forms a core component of the circadian clock. The circadian clock, an internal time-keeping system, regulates various physiological processes through the generation of approximately 24 hour circadian rhythms in gene expression, which are translated into rhythms in metabolism and behavior. It is derived from the Latin roots 'circa' (about) and 'diem' (day) and acts as an important regulator of a wide array of physiological f
   5996..6049    +  promoter       U6 promoter (fragment): RNA polymerase III promoter for human U6 snRNA
   6091..6679    +  misc_feature   WPRE: woodchuck hepatitis virus posttranscriptional regulatory element
   6730..6749    +  misc_feature   cPPT/CTS (fragment): central polypurine tract and central termination sequence of HIV-1
   6751..6984    +  LTR            3' LTR (ΔU3): self-inactivating 3' long terminal repeat (LTR) from HIV-1
   7062..7183    +  polyA_signal   SV40 poly(A) signal: SV40 polyadenylation signal
   7223..7358    +  rep_origin     SV40 ori: SV40 origin of replication
   7379..7397    -  promoter       T7 promoter: promoter for bacteriophage T7 RNA polymerase
   7405..7560    +  CDS            lacZα (fragment): LacZα fragment of β-galactosidase; lacZ fragment
   7565..7993    +  rep_origin     f1 ori (sequence partly withheld): f1 bacteriophage origin of replication; arrow indicates direction of (+) strand synthesis
   8046..8150    +  promoter       AmpR promoter: bla
   8151..9011    +  CDS            AmpR: β-lactamase; bla; confers resistance to ampicillin, carbenicillin, and related antibiotics
   9182..9770    +  rep_origin     ori: high-copy-number ColE1/pMB1/pBR322/pUC origin of replication
   9953..10045   +  CDS            lacI (fragment): lac repressor; lacI; The lac repressor binds to the lac operator to inhibit transcription in E. coli. This inhibition can be relieved by adding lactose or isopropyl-β-D-thiogalactopyranoside (IPTG).
  10058..10079   +  protein_bind   CAP binding site: CAP binding activates transcription in the presence of cAMP. E. coli catabolite activator protein
  10094..10124   +  promoter       lac promoter: promoter for the E. coli lac operon
  10132..10148   +  protein_bind   lac operator: The lac repressor binds to the lac operator to inhibit transcription in E. coli. This inhibition can be relieved by adding lactose or isopropyl-β-D-thiogalactopyranoside (IPTG). lac repressor encoded by lacI
  10193..10211   +  promoter       T3 promoter: promoter for bacteriophage T3 RNA polymerase
>Addgene plasmid #144059 | TFORF2653 | addgene full sequence | sequence record 400561 | Addgene NGS Result
TTAATGTAGTCTTATGCAATACTCTTGTAGTCTTGCAACATGGTAACGATGAGTTAGCAACATGCCTTAC
AAGGAGAGAAAAAGCACCGTGCATGCCGATTGGTGGAAGTAAGGTGGTACGATCGTGCCTTATTAGGAAG
GCAACAGACGGGTCTGACATGGATTGGACGAACCACTGAATTGCCGCATTGCAGAGATATTGTATTTAAG
TGCCTAGCTCGATACATAAACGGGTCTCTCTGGTTAGACCAGATCTGAGCCTGGGAGCTCTCTGGCTAAC
TAGGGAACCCACTGCTTAAGCCTCAATAAAGCTTGCCTTGAGTGCTTCAAGTAGTGTGTGCCCGTCTGTT
GTGTGACTCTGGTAACTAGAGATCCCTCAGACCCTTTTAGTCAGTGTGGAAAATCTCTAGCAGTGGCGCC
CGAACAGGGACTTGAAAGCGAAAGGGAAACCAGAGGAGCTCTCTCGACGCAGGACTCGGCTTGCTGAAGC
GCGCACGGCAAGAGGCGAGGGGCGGCGACTGGTGAGTACGCCAAAAATTTTGACTAGCGGAGGCTAGAAG
GAGAGAGATGGGTGCGAGAGCGTCAGTATTAAGCGGGGGAGAATTAGATCGCGATGGGAAAAAATTCGGT
TAAGGCCAGGGGGAAAGAAAAAATATAAATTAAAACATATAGTATGGGCAAGCAGGGAGCTAGAACGATT
CGCAGTTAATCCTGGCCTGTTAGAAACATCAGAAGGCTGTAGACAAATACTGGGACAGCTACAACCATCC
CTTCAGACAGGATCAGAAGAACTTAGATCATTATATAATACAGTAGCAACCCTCTATTGTGTGCATCAAA
GGATAGAGATAAAAGACACCAAGGAAGCTTTAGACAAGATAGAGGAAGAGCAAAACAAAAGTAAGACCAC
CGCACAGCAAGCGGCCGCTGATCTTCAGACCTGGAGGAGGAGATATGAGGGACAATTGGAGAAGTGAATT
ATATAAATATAAAGTAGTAAAAATTGAACCATTAGGAGTAGCACCCACCAAGGCAAAGAGAAGAGTGGTG
CAGAGAGAAAAAAGAGCAGTGGGAATAGGAGCTTTGTTCCTTGGGTTCTTGGGAGCAGCAGGAAGCACTA
TGGGCGCAGCGTCAATGACGCTGACGGTACAGGCCAGACAATTATTGTCTGGTATAGTGCAGCAGCAGAA
CAATTTGCTGAGGGCTATTGAGGCGCAACAGCATCTGTTGCAACTCACAGTCTGGGGCATCAAGCAGCTC
CAGGCAAGAATCCTGGCTGTGGAAAGATACCTAAAGGATCAACAGCTCCTGGGGATTTGGGGTTGCTCTG
GAAAACTCATTTGCACCACTGCTGTGCCTTGGAATGCTAGTTGGAGTAATAAATCTCTGGAACAGATTTG
GAATCACACGACCTGGATGGAGTGGGACAGAGAAATTAACAATTACACAAGCTTAATACACTCCTTAATT
GAAGAATCGCAAAACCAGCAAGAAAAGAATGAACAAGAATTATTGGAATTAGATAAATGGGCAAGTTTGT
GGAATTGGTTTAACATAACAAATTGGCTGTGGTATATAAAATTATTCATAATGATAGTAGGAGGCTTGGT
AGGTTTAAGAATAGTTTTTGCTGTACTTTCTATAGTGAATAGAGTTAGGCAGGGATATTCACCATTATCG
TTTCAGACCCACCTCCCAACCCCGAGGGGACCCATGCATTGCATCTCAATTAGTCAGCAACCAGGTGTGG
AAAGTCCCCAGGCTCCCCAGCAGGCAGAAGTATGCAAAGCATGCGTCTCAATTAGTCAGCAACCATAGTC
CCGCCCCTAACTCCGCCCATCCCGCCCCTAACTCCGCCCAGTTCCGCCCATTCTCCGCCCCATGGCTGAC
TAATTTTTTTTATTTATGCAGAGGCCGAGGCCGCCTCGGCCTCTGAGCTATTCCAGAAGTAGTGAGGAGG
CTTTTTTGGAGGCCTAGGCTTTTGCAAAAAGCTTTCTAGAGGTACCACCGGAGCTTACCATGACCGAGTA
CAAGCCCACGGTGCGCCTCGCCACCCGCGACGACGTCCCCAGGGCCGTACGCACCCTCGCCGCCGCGTTC
GCCGACTACCCCGCCACGCGCCACACCGTCGATCCGGACCGCCACATCGAGCGGGTCACCGAGCTGCAAG
AACTCTTCCTCACGCGCGTCGGGCTCGACATCGGCAAGGTGTGGGTCGCGGACGACGGCGCCGCCGTGGC
GGTCTGGACCACGCCGGAGAGCGTCGAAGCGGGGGCGGTGTTCGCCGAGATCGGCCCGCGCATGGCCGAG
TTGAGCGGTTCCCGGCTGGCCGCGCAGCAACAGATGGAAGGCCTCCTGGCGCCGCACCGGCCCAAGGAGC
CCGCGTGGTTCCTGGCCACCGTCGGCGTCTCGCCCGACCACCAGGGCAAGGGTCTGGGCAGCGCCGTCGT
GCTCCCCGGAGTGGAGGCGGCCGAGCGCGCCGGGGTGCCCGCCTTCCTGGAGACCTCCGCGCCCCGCAAC
CTCCCCTTCTACGAGCGGCTCGGCTTCACCGTCACCGCCGACGTCGAGGTGCCCGAAGGACCGCGCACCT
GGTGCATGACCCGCAAGCCCGGTGCCAGTTAACGAATTCTAGATCTTGAGACAAATGGCAGTATTCATCC
ACAATTTTAAAAGAAAAGGGGGGATTGGGGGGTACAGTGCAGGGGAAAGAATAGTAGACATAATAGCAAC
AGACATACAAACTAAAGAATTACAAAAACAAATTACAAAAATTCAAAATTTTCGGGTTTATTACAGGGAC
AGCAGAGATCCACTTTGGCGCCGGCTCGAGGCCTGCAGGTGCAAAGATGGATAAAGTTTTAAACAGAGAG
GAATCTTTGCAGCTAATGGACCTTCTAGGTCTTGAAAGGAGTGGGAATTGGCTCCGGTGCCCGTCAGTGG
GCAGAGCGCACATCGCCCACAGTCCCCGAGAAGTTGGGGGGAGGGGTCGGCAATTGAACCGGTGCCTAGA
GAAGGTGGCGCGGGGTAAACTGGGAAAGTGATGTCGTGTACTGGCTCCGCCTTTTTCCCGAGGGTGGGGG
AGAACCGTATATAAGTGCAGTAGTCGCCGTGAACGTTCTTTTTCGCAACGGGTTTGCCGCCAGAACACAG
GTAAGTGCCGTGTGTGGTTCCCGCGGGCCTGGCCTCTTTACGGGTTATGGCCCTTGCGTGCCTTGAATTA
CTTCCACCTGGCTGCAGTACGTGATTCTTGATCCCGAGCTTCGGGTTGGAAGTGGGTGGGAGAGTTCGAG
GCCTTGCGCTTAAGGAGCCCCTTCGCCTCGTGCTTGAGTTGAGGCCTGGCCTGGGCGCTGGGGCCGCCGC
GTGCGAATCTGGTGGCACCTTCGCGCCTGTCTCGCTGCTTTCGATAAGTCTCTAGCCATTTAAAATTTTT
GATGACCTGCTGCGACGCTTTTTTTCTGGCAAGATAGTCTTGTAAATGCGGGCCAAGATCTGCACACTGG
TATTTCGGTTTTTGGGGCCGCGGGCGGCGACGGGGCCCGTGCGTCCCAGCGCACATGTTCGGCGAGGCGG
GGCCTGCGAGCGCGGCCACCGAGAATCGGACGGGGGTAGTCTCAAGCTGGCCGGCCTGCTCTGGTGCCTG
GCCTCGCGCCGCCGTGTATCGCCCCGCCCTGGGCGGCAAGGCTGGCCCGGTCGGCACCAGTTGCGTGAGC
GGAAAGATGGCCGCTTCCCGGCCCTGCTGCAGGGAGCTCAAAATGGAGGACGCGGCGCTCGGGAGAGCGG
GCGGGTGAGTCACCCACACAAAGGAAAAGGGCCTTTCCGTCCTCAGCCGTCGCTTCATGTGACTCCACGG
AGTACCGGGCGCCGTCCAGGCACCTCGATTAGTTCTCGAGCTTTTGGAGTACGTCGTCTTTAGGTTGGGG
GGAGGGGTTTTATGCGATGGAGTTTCCCCACACTGAGTGGGTGGAGACTGAAGTTAGGCCAGCTTGGCAC
TTGATGTAATTCTCCTTGGAATTTGCCCTTTTTGAGTTTGGATCTTGGTTCATTCTCAAGCCTCAGACAG
TGGTTCAAAGTTTTTTTCTTCCATTTCAGGTGTCGTGAGGCTAGCACCGCCACCATGGCGGCGGAAGAGG
AGGCTGCGGCGGGAGGTAAAGTGTTGAGAGAGGAGAACCAGTGCATTGCTCCTGTGGTTTCCAGCCGCGT
GAGTCCAGGGACAAGACCAACAGCTATGGGGTCTTTCAGCTCACACATGACAGAGTTTCCACGAAAACGC
AAAGGAAGTGATTCAGACCCATCCCAGTCAGGAATCATGACAGAAAAAGTGGTGGAAAAGCTTTCTCAGA
ATCCCCTTACCTATCTTCTTTCAACAAGGATAGAAATATCAGCCTCCAGTGGCAGCAGAGAAGCTCATAG
CCAAACTGAAAAGCGGAGGAGAGATAAAATGAATAACCTGATTGAAGAACTGTCTGCAATGATCCCTCAG
TGCAACCCCATGGCGCGTAAACTGGACAAACTTACAGTTTTAAGAATGGCTGTTCAACACTTGAGATCTT
TAAAAGGCTTGACAAATTCTTATGTGGGAAGTAATTATAGACCATCATTTCTTCAGGATAATGAGCTCAG
ACATTTAATCCTTAAGACTGCAGAAGGCTTCTTATTTGTGGTTGGATGTGAAAGAGGAAAAATTCTCTTC
GTTTCTAAGTCAGTCTCCAAAATACTTAATTATGATCAGGCTAGTTTGACTGGACAAAGCTTATTTGACT
TCTTACATCCAAAAGATGTTGCCAAAGTAAAGGAACAACTTTCTTCTTTTGATATTTCACCAAGAGAAAA
GCTAATAGATGCCAAAACTGGTTTGCAAGTTCACAGTAATCTCCACGCTGGAAGGACACGTGTGTATTCT
GGCTCAAGACGATCTTTTTTCTGTCGGATAAAGAGTTGTAAAATCTCTGTCAAAGAAGAGCATGGATGCT
TACCCAACTCAAAGAAGAAAGAGCACAGAAAATTCTATACTATCCATTGCACTGGTTACTTGAGAAGCTG
GCCTCCAAATATTGTTGGAATGGAAGAAGAAAGGAACAGTAAGAAAGACAACAGTAATTTTACCTGCCTT
GTGGCCATTGGAAGATTACAGCCATATATTGTTCCACAGAACAGTGGAGAGATTAATGTGAAACCAACTG
AATTTATAACCCGGTTTGCAGTGAATGGAAAATTTGTCTATGTAGATCAAAGGGCAACAGCGATTTTAGG
ATATCTGCCTCAGGAACTTTTGGGAACTTCTTGTTATGAATATTTTCATCAAGATGACCACAATAATTTG
ACTGACAAGCACAAAGCAGTTCTACAGAGTAAGGAGAAAATACTTACAGATTCCTACAAATTCAGAGCAA
AAGATGGCTCTTTTGTAACTTTAAAAAGCCAATGGTTTAGTTTCACAAATCCTTGGACAAAAGAACTGGA
ATATATTGTATCTGTCAACACTTTAGTTTTGGGACATAGTGAGCCTGGAGAAGCATCATTTTTACCTTGT
AGCTCTCAATCATCAGAAGAATCCTCTAGACAGTCCTGTATGAGTGTACCTGGAATGTCTACTGGAACAG
TACTTGGTGCTGGTAGTATTGGAACAGATATTGCAAATGAAATTCTGGATTTACAGAGGTTACAGTCTTC
TTCATACCTTGATGATTCGAGTCCAACAGGTTTAATGAAAGATACTCATACTGTAAACTGCAGGAGTATG
TCAAATAAGGAGTTGTTTCCACCAAGTCCTTCTGAAATGGGGGAGCTAGAGGCTACCAGGCAAAACCAGA
GTACTGTTGCTGTCCACAGCCATGAGCCACTCCTCAGTGATGGTGCACAGTTGGATTTCGATGCCCTATG
TGACAATGATGACACAGCCATGGCTGCATTTATGAATTACTTAGAAGCAGAGGGGGGCCTGGGAGACCCT
GGGGACTTCAGTGACATCCAGTGGACCCTCTAGTAATGAACTAGTCCGTAACTTGAAAGTATTTCGATTT
CTTGGCTTTATATATCTTGTGGAAAGGACGAATAGACGCGATGGTAACTATATTTACGCGTTAAGTCGAC
AATCAACCTCTGGATTACAAAATTTGTGAAAGATTGACTGGTATTCTTAACTATGTTGCTCCTTTTACGC
TATGTGGATACGCTGCTTTAATGCCTTTGTATCATGCTATTGCTTCCCGTATGGCTTTCATTTTCTCCTC
CTTGTATAAATCCTGGTTGCTGTCTCTTTATGAGGAGTTGTGGCCCGTTGTCAGGCAACGTGGCGTGGTG
TGCACTGTGTTTGCTGACGCAACCCCCACTGGTTGGGGCATTGCCACCACCTGTCAGCTCCTTTCCGGGA
CTTTCGCTTTCCCCCTCCCTATTGCCACGGCGGAACTCATCGCCGCCTGCCTTGCCCGCTGCTGGACAGG
GGCTCGGCTGTTGGGCACTGACAATTCCGTGGTGTTGTCGGGGAAATCATCGTCCTTTCCTTGGCTGCTC
GCCTGTGTTGCCACCTGGATTCTGCGCGGGACGTCCTTCTGCTACGTCCCTTCGGCCCTCAATCCAGCGG
ACCTTCCTTCCCGCGGCCTGCTGCCGGCTCTGCGGCCTCTTCCGCGTCTTCGCCTTCGCCCTCAGACGAG
TCGGATCTCCCTTTGGGCCGCCTCCCCGCGTCGACTTTAAGACCAATGACTTACAAGGCAGCTGTAGATC
TTAGCCACTTTTTAAAAGAAAAGGGGGGACTGGAAGGGCTAATTCACTCCCAACGAAGACAAGATCTGCT
TTTTGCTTGTACTGGGTCTCTCTGGTTAGACCAGATCTGAGCCTGGGAGCTCTCTGGCTAACTAGGGAAC
CCACTGCTTAAGCCTCAATAAAGCTTGCCTTGAGTGCTTCAAGTAGTGTGTGCCCGTCTGTTGTGTGACT
CTGGTAACTAGAGATCCCTCAGACCCTTTTAGTCAGTGTGGAAAATCTCTAGCAGTACGTATAGTAGTTC
ATGTCATCTTATTATTCAGTATTTATAACTTGCAAAGAAATGAATATCAGAGAGTGAGAGGAACTTGTTT
ATTGCAGCTTATAATGGTTACAAATAAAGCAATAGCATCACAAATTTCACAAATAAAGCATTTTTTTCAC
TGCATTCTAGTTGTGGTTTGTCCAAACTCATCAATGTATCTTATCATGTCTGGCTCTAGCTATCCCGCCC
CTAACTCCGCCCATCCCGCCCCTAACTCCGCCCAGTTCCGCCCATTCTCCGCCCCATGGCTGACTAATTT
TTTTTATTTATGCAGAGGCCGAGGCCGCCTCGGCCTCTGAGCTATTCCAGAAGTAGTGAGGAGGCTTTTT
TGGAGGCCTAGGGACGTACCCAATTCGCCCTATAGTGAGTCGTATTACGCGCGCTCACTGGCCGTCGTTT
TACAACGTCGTGACTGGGAAAACCCTGGCGTTACCCAACTTAATCGCCTTGCAGCACATCCCCCTTTCGC
CAGCTGGCGTAATAGCGAAGAGGCCCGCACCGATCGCCCTTCCCAACAGTTGCGCAGCCTGAATGGCGAA
TGGG
[124 nt withheld, positions 7565-7688]
C
[91 nt withheld, positions 7690-7780]
A
[49 nt withheld, positions 7782-7830]
CCTTTGACGTTGGAGTCCACGTTCTTT
[37 nt withheld, positions 7858-7894]
ACCCTATCTCGGTCTATTCTTTTGATTTATAAGGGATTTTGCCGATTTCGGCCTATTGGTTAAAAAATGA
GCTGATTTAACAAAAATTTAACGCGAATTTTAACAAAATATTAACGCTTACAATTTAGGTGGCACTTTTC
GGGGAAATGTGCGCGGAACCCCTATTTGTTTATTTTTCTAAATACATTCAAATATGTATCCGCTCATGAG
ACAATAACCCTGATAAATGCTTCAATAATATTGAAAAAGGAAGAGTATGAGTATTCAACATTTCCGTGTC
GCCCTTATTCCCTTTTTTGCGGCATTTTGCCTTCCTGTTTTTGCTCACCCAGAAACGCTGGTGAAAGTAA
AAGATGCTGAAGATCAGTTGGGTGCACGAGTGGGTTACATCGAACTGGATCTCAACAGCGGTAAGATCCT
TGAGAGTTTTCGCCCCGAAGAACGTTTTCCAATGATGAGCACTTTTAAAGTTCTGCTATGTGGCGCGGTA
TTATCCCGTATTGACGCCGGGCAAGAGCAACTCGGTCGCCGCATACACTATTCTCAGAATGACTTGGTTG
AGTACTCACCAGTCACAGAAAAGCATCTTACGGATGGCATGACAGTAAGAGAATTATGCAGTGCTGCCAT
AACCATGAGTGATAACACTGCGGCCAACTTACTTCTGACAACGATCGGAGGACCGAAGGAGCTAACCGCT
TTTTTGCACAACATGGGGGATCATGTAACTCGCCTTGATCGTTGGGAACCGGAGCTGAATGAAGCCATAC
CAAACGACGAGCGTGACACCACGATGCCTGTAGCAATGGCAACAACGTTGCGCAAACTATTAACTGGCGA
ACTACTTACTCTAGCTTCCCGGCAACAATTAATAGACTGGATGGAGGCGGATAAAGTTGCAGGACCACTT
CTGCGCTCGGCCCTTCCGGCTGGCTGGTTTATTGCTGATAAATCTGGAGCCGGTGAGCGTGGGTCTCGCG
GTATCATTGCAGCACTGGGGCCAGATGGTAAGCCCTCCCGTATCGTAGTTATCTACACGACGGGGAGTCA
GGCAACTATGGATGAACGAAATAGACAGATCGCTGAGATAGGTGCCTCACTGATTAAGCATTGGTAACTG
TCAGACCAAGTTTACTCATATATACTTTAGATTGATTTAAAACTTCATTTTTAATTTAAAAGGATCTAGG
TGAAGATCCTTTTTGATAATCTCATGACCAAAATCCCTTAACGTGAGTTTTCGTTCCACTGAGCGTCAGA
CCCCGTAGAAAAGATCAAAGGATCTTCTTGAGATCCTTTTTTTCTGCGCGTAATCTGCTGCTTGCAAACA
AAAAAACCACCGCTACCAGCGGTGGTTTGTTTGCCGGATCAAGAGCTACCAACTCTTTTTCCGAAGGTAA
CTGGCTTCAGCAGAGCGCAGATACCAAATACTGTTCTTCTAGTGTAGCCGTAGTTAGGCCACCACTTCAA
GAACTCTGTAGCACCGCCTACATACCTCGCTCTGCTAATCCTGTTACCAGTGGCTGCTGCCAGTGGCGAT
AAGTCGTGTCTTACCGGGTTGGACTCAAGACGATAGTTACCGGATAAGGCGCAGCGGTCGGGCTGAACGG
GGGGTTCGTGCACACAGCCCAGCTTGGAGCGAACGACCTACACCGAACTGAGATACCTACAGCGTGAGCT
ATGAGAAAGCGCCACGCTTCCCGAAGGGAGAAAGGCGGACAGGTATCCGGTAAGCGGCAGGGTCGGAACA
GGAGAGCGCACGAGGGAGCTTCCAGGGGGAAACGCCTGGTATCTTTATAGTCCTGTCGGGTTTCGCCACC
TCTGACTTGAGCGTCGATTTTTGTGATGCTCGTCAGGGGGGCGGAGCCTATGGAAAAACGCCAGCAACGC
GGCCTTTTTACGGTTCCTGGCCTTTTGCTGGCCTTTTGCTCACATGTTCTTTCCTGCGTTATCCCCTGAT
TCTGTGGATAACCGTATTACCGCCTTTGAGTGAGCTGATACCGCTCGCCGCAGCCGAACGACCGAGCGCA
GCGAGTCAGTGAGCGAGGAAGCGGAAGAGCGCCCAATACGCAAACCGCCTCTCCCCGCGCGTTGGCCGAT
TCATTAATGCAGCTGGCACGACAGGTTTCCCGACTGGAAAGCGGGCAGTGAGCGCAACGCAATTAATGTG
AGTTAGCTCACTCATTAGGCACCCCAGGCTTTACACTTTATGCTTCCGGCTCGTATGTTGTGTGGAATTG
TGAGCGGATAACAATTTCACACAGGAAACAGCTATGACCATGATTACGCCAAGCGCGCAATTAACCCTCA
CTAAAGGGAACAAAAGCTGGAGCTGCAAGC
