>Addgene plasmid #144059 | TFORF2653 | depositor partial sequence | sequence record 284301 | Insert
ACCGCCACCATGGCGGCGGAAGAGGAGGCTGCGGCGGGAGGTAAAGTGTTGAGAGAGGAGAACCAGTGCA
TTGCTCCTGTGGTTTCCAGCCGCGTGAGTCCAGGGACAAGACCAACAGCTATGGGGTCTTTCAGCTCACA
CATGACAGAGTTTCCACGAAAACGCAAAGGAAGTGATTCAGACCCATCCCAGTCAGGAATCATGACAGAA
AAAGTGGTGGAAAAGCTTTCTCAGAATCCCCTTACCTATCTTCTTTCAACAAGGATAGAAATATCAGCCT
CCAGTGGCAGCAGAGAAGCTCATAGCCAAACTGAAAAGCGGAGGAGAGATAAAATGAATAACCTGATTGA
AGAACTGTCTGCAATGATCCCTCAGTGCAACCCCATGGCGCGTAAACTGGACAAACTTACAGTTTTAAGA
ATGGCTGTTCAACACTTGAGATCTTTAAAAGGCTTGACAAATTCTTATGTGGGAAGTAATTATAGACCAT
CATTTCTTCAGGATAATGAGCTCAGACATTTAATCCTTAAGACTGCAGAAGGCTTCTTATTTGTGGTTGG
ATGTGAAAGAGGAAAAATTCTCTTCGTTTCTAAGTCAGTCTCCAAAATACTTAATTATGATCAGGCTAGT
TTGACTGGACAAAGCTTATTTGACTTCTTACATCCAAAAGATGTTGCCAAAGTAAAGGAACAACTTTCTT
CTTTTGATATTTCACCAAGAGAAAAGCTAATAGATGCCAAAACTGGTTTGCAAGTTCACAGTAATCTCCA
CGCTGGAAGGACACGTGTGTATTCTGGCTCAAGACGATCTTTTTTCTGTCGGATAAAGAGTTGTAAAATC
TCTGTCAAAGAAGAGCATGGATGCTTACCCAACTCAAAGAAGAAAGAGCACAGAAAATTCTATACTATCC
ATTGCACTGGTTACTTGAGAAGCTGGCCTCCAAATATTGTTGGAATGGAAGAAGAAAGGAACAGTAAGAA
AGACAACAGTAATTTTACCTGCCTTGTGGCCATTGGAAGATTACAGCCATATATTGTTCCACAGAACAGT
GGAGAGATTAATGTGAAACCAACTGAATTTATAACCCGGTTTGCAGTGAATGGAAAATTTGTCTATGTAG
ATCAAAGGGCAACAGCGATTTTAGGATATCTGCCTCAGGAACTTTTGGGAACTTCTTGTTATGAATATTT
TCATCAAGATGACCACAATAATTTGACTGACAAGCACAAAGCAGTTCTACAGAGTAAGGAGAAAATACTT
ACAGATTCCTACAAATTCAGAGCAAAAGATGGCTCTTTTGTAACTTTAAAAAGCCAATGGTTTAGTTTCA
CAAATCCTTGGACAAAAGAACTGGAATATATTGTATCTGTCAACACTTTAGTTTTGGGACATAGTGAGCC
TGGAGAAGCATCATTTTTACCTTGTAGCTCTCAATCATCAGAAGAATCCTCTAGACAGTCCTGTATGAGT
GTACCTGGAATGTCTACTGGAACAGTACTTGGTGCTGGTAGTATTGGAACAGATATTGCAAATGAAATTC
TGGATTTACAGAGGTTACAGTCTTCTTCATACCTTGATGATTCGAGTCCAACAGGTTTAATGAAAGATAC
TCATACTGTAAACTGCAGGAGTATGTCAAATAAGGAGTTGTTTCCACCAAGTCCTTCTGAAATGGGGGAG
CTAGAGGCTACCAGGCAAAACCAGAGTACTGTTGCTGTCCACAGCCATGAGCCACTCCTCAGTGATGGTG
CACAGTTGGATTTCGATGCCCTATGTGACAATGATGACACAGCCATGGCTGCATTTATGAATTACTTAGA
AGCAGAGGGGGGCCTGGGAGACCCTGGGGACTTCAGTGACATCCAGTGGACCCTCTAGTAATGAACTAGT
CCGTAACTTGAAAGTATTTCGATTTCTTGGCTTTATATATCTTGTGGAAAGGACGAATAGACGCGATGGT
AACTATATTT
