>Addgene plasmid #144059 | TFORF2653 | depositor partial sequence | sequence record 284302 | Barcode
ATAGACGCGATGGTAACTATATTT
